>Addgene plasmid #110402 | psiCHECK2 3'UTR KGA | addgene full sequence | sequence record 213697 | Addgene NGS Result
GGTGTGGAAAGTCCCCAGGCTCCCCAGCAGGCAGAAGTATGCAAAGCATGCATCTCAATTAGTCAGCAAC
CAGGTGTGGAAAGTCCCCAGGCTCCCCAGCAGGCAGAAGTATGCAAAGCATGCATCTCAATTAGTCAGCA
ACCATAGTCCCGCCCCTAACTCCGCCCATCCCGCCCCTAACTCCGCCCAGTTCCGCCCATTCTCCGCCCC
ATGGCTGACTAATTTTTTTTATTTATGCAGAGGCCGAGGCCGCCTCGGCCTCTGAGCTATTCCAGAAGTA
GTGAGGAGGCTTTTTTGGAGGCCTAGGCTTTTGCAAAAAGCTTGATTCTTCTGACACAACAGTCTCGAAC
TTAAGCTGCAGAAGTTGGTCGTGAGGCACTGGGCAGGTAAGTATCAAGGTTACAAGACAGGTTTAAGGAG
ACCAATAGAAACTGGGCTTGTCGAGACAGAGAAGACTCTTGCGTTTCTGATAGGCACCTATTGGTCTTAC
TGACATCCACTTTGCCTTTCTCTCCACAGGTGTCCACTCCCAGTTCAATTACAGCTCTTAAGGCTAGAGT
ACTTAATACGACTCACTATAGGCTAGCCACCATGGCTTCCAAGGTGTACGACCCCGAGCAACGCAAACGC
ATGATCACTGGGCCTCAGTGGTGGGCTCGCTGCAAGCAAATGAACGTGCTGGACTCCTTCATCAACTACT
ATGATTCCGAGAAGCACGCCGAGAACGCCGTGATTTTTCTGCATGGTAACGCTGCCTCCAGCTACCTGTG
GAGGCACGTCGTGCCTCACATCGAGCCCGTGGCTAGATGCATCATCCCTGATCTGATCGGAATGGGTAAG
TCCGGCAAGAGCGGGAATGGCTCATATCGCCTCCTGGATCACTACAAGTACCTCACCGCTTGGTTCGAGC
TGCTGAACCTTCCAAAGAAAATCATCTTTGTGGGCCACGACTGGGGGGCTTGTCTGGCCTTTCACTACTC
CTACGAGCACCAAGACAAGATCAAGGCCATCGTCCATGCTGAGAGTGTCGTGGACGTGATCGAGTCCTGG
GACGAGTGGCCTGACATCGAGGAGGATATCGCCCTGATCAAGAGCGAAGAGGGCGAGAAAATGGTGCTTG
AGAATAACTTCTTCGTCGAGACCATGCTCCCAAGCAAGATCATGCGGAAACTGGAGCCTGAGGAGTTCGC
TGCCTACCTGGAGCCATTCAAGGAGAAGGGCGAGGTTAGACGGCCTACCCTCTCCTGGCCTCGCGAGATC
CCTCTCGTTAAGGGAGGCAAGCCCGACGTCGTCCAGATTGTCCGCAACTACAACGCCTACCTTCGGGCCA
GCGACGATCTGCCTAAGATGTTCATCGAGTCCGACCCTGGGTTCTTTTCCAACGCTATTGTCGAGGGAGC
TAAGAAGTTCCCTAACACCGAGTTCGTGAAGGTGAAGGGCCTCCACTTCAGCCAGGAGGACGCTCCAGAT
GAAATGGGTAAGTACATCAAGAGCTTCGTGGAGCGCGTGCTGAAGAACGAGCAGTAATTCTAGGCGATCG
CTCGAGGAAACGGTCTCAAATCCCAAGATTTAAATCACTTACCTATTTAATTGTGGAAAATGATTATGAA
GAACATGTGTATTTCTATCTGGTAGTGATGTATATTTTACATTTGTCATTTCAGTGTTACTGGAGTTTTC
TTCATTGTGCACACAGGACAAATCTGATCTCTTTGGGAAAAAATAGAAATAAAACAATCTCCCTCCATAA
TGTGAGCAATATTACCTCGTGCATTGTATAATTTGATGTAAAAGAAATAGTTACCAATGCTAGCTTGTGT
GGTCTTCCATGATTTATTTGTGTTTTGTGAATTTTCAATTTATGGTGATGATCTGCTGATATGCATTTAT
AAAGTAAGCTCTGTTGTACAGTCTGTCCAAATGGGTCAAGGTTGCCTTTAGAAGCAAATAGTGTGATTTT
CAAGACTTCAAATACAAATTTAGTTTAAGTGTTTGAACAACTATATGCACTTACGGTTGTGTGTTTAAAA
TGTCTCTCTCACCCCCTAGCTTCATGATGTGACTCTTAAAAAACTATAATAGTTAACAACTGTTAGTAAG
ATAGACCAATTCTGATTAGACTTTATCAGGGAATCTGTTTAAGATATGTTTGGTGACCAAAACGTATGTG
TGAATGTAGTTATAATGCTTTTGAAAAATTTTCCTTTTTCTATATCCCCTTAGTCCAGCCTCTCTTCTCA
GACATTTAGCTATCTGCCTCTTTCCTTTAGCTGGGAAAGTGAGAGCTGGCATACTATGCAGTTTTTATGT
TTTCCATAGTAAGTCAGAAAATGCCTCCTATTTCTGGCATCAGAACTTTGCCATTTGTCTACAGAAGACG
AACCAGAGACAAAATTACTAAGTATAAATTAGTCAAGTTTATCAGTCTAAAAAACGAAGGGATGTGCAAC
TGCAGCTCTTTAAGAAGTTTTTTTTTTTTAGCTTCTAGGGTAAAGATAAATTCAGAAATGCTCTAAGCTA
CCAAAGTTATTCTGAAAGTATGGGAACTGCTACAACTAACAAACATTTGTTTCCAAGCCTGTCATTAAGA
GTCTGCATCAAGAGATTTGTCCTCCTTGGGGGACCACTGGATCATTCCAGATTTCTTGTGATTTTTCTAT
TGTGTAATTCTTGGTGGGCTCTGTAGTTTAATAATAAGAAAAAGGCCATTTCATTTTAAATTGTGACCTA
TAATTCTTTGTCTTGGGTTGGTAATTCAGGATTCATTTGGAAAGTGGGTAAAAGGGGCTTCAAAAAACGG
ATAGAACAGGATTTTCTAGGAGTTACACATACATTTTATCCTGTCATACCTCGAGATAAAGTGGCATGTT
AGTGAGGAGTTCTGATATTAAGCACACACACACATGCACACAAATGGACTTCTCTGAAGCTGTGTTTAGT
GAAATGAGCTCAAGTACATGAATGTTAGTTATCACATACAGCAAATTCCTTTTTTTTTCTTTTTCTATGA
GCACACTCTGCTGCTTCTAAACTTTACATGCCTGATGGCACCTTACTCCAGCAGCCTCCAGGTGCTTTCA
TTTTCACTTCCAGTCTAAGCCAGTGGCTCCTGCCACTGCCCTCCCATTACCTAGATGGCACCTCCTTTGG
TGAAACCACGGCCAATGTTCCTTAGCTGCACCAGGCCCGAAGCTGTTCCCATGCTTGAGCTTCCATGGGG
AGGATGCTGAGTGAGCAGTTTCCTACCCCGTGGATCTAGCAAGCCATGGAGACAGGTAGCATTTGTAAGA
TGCTGCACAGGAGCAGCATTATCCCCAAAGATATTACAGGGTAGACACGTTTTAACTGAAATCAATCAAG
ATAACTTTATTCAAAGAGCAGCCCGCTTTGTGTGACTAAAATGAAACAAGACAGTTGAATTGTGTGACTT
GAAGATTACCAATGATTTTGAGGCTTTTCTATAATAAAAAGAGGTTCTAACCATTATTTGGGAACAAAGA
GAGTTTTCATCTTTTTTCAGATCAAAACCATTCTGTAAAATCTTTGTTGTTTAATTAAATGTGCCGTTAT
TTACCCCTGATGTTATTTATGACTATGTGCCGATTCCTGCTCGGGCTGTTTGCTGTTGGCTGGTAATAAT
ATATTTGATTTAAATGCTGTTGACTGTGCTATTAACTGCTGCCGTCAGTAAACTCCAAAGATCTTTTTGT
TTTGGCTTTAGTATCATATGTGCTTTTTCTGTATCCTGAGCGCTCTATATGATCATGTTAATTTAAAGCT
TTATACACATTGTTGTTTTTGCTGGTCTCATCTTTGGTAATATGCTATACCCCACTGCTGCCCGACACTG
CCCTTTAGCTGCAGAGCTGGATTAGCTGTTGACCATTTGATGCTGTTGTCTGTCTGGCAGGGACTGAATG
ACCTGATGTCAGATTTAGATTCTTCCTGGGGATTACACAGCTATGAATGTATTTGCTTCTAAAACCTCCC
AAAGTGAATCTAATCTTAAAACTACAAGTTGTAAGTATTCTGAAATTGGGAAACATTTATTTTAAATGCA
ATCAGGTAGTGTTGCTTTTTACAGCATAATAAATATATGTGCGGCCGCTGGCCGCAATAAAATATCTTTA
TTTTCATTACATCTGTGTGTTGGTTTTTTGTGTGAGGATCTAAATGAGTCTTCGGACCTCGCGGGGGCCG
CTTAAGCGGTGGTTAGGGTTTGTCTGACGCGGGGGGAGGGGGAAGGAACGAAACACTCTCATTCGGAGGC
GGCTCGGGGTTTGGTCTTGGTGGCCACGGGCACGCAGAAGAGCGCCGCGATCCTCTTAAGCACCCCCCCG
CCCTCCGTGGAGGCGGGGGTTTGGTCGGCGGGTGGTAACTGGCGGGCCGCTGACTCGGGCGGGTCGCGCG
CCCCAGAGTGTGACCTTTTCGGTCTGCTCGCAGACCCCCGGGCGGCGCCGCCGCGGCGGCGACGGGCTCG
CTGGGTCCTAGGCTCCATGGGGACCGTATACGTGGACAGGCTCTGGAGCATCCGCACGACTGCGGTGATA
TTACCGGAGACCTTCTGCGGGACGAGCCGGGTCACGCGGCTGACGCGGAGCGTCCGTTGGGCGACAAACA
CCAGGACGGGGCACAGGTACACTATCTTGTCACCCGGAGGCGCGAGGGACTGCAGGAGCTTCAGGGAGTG
GCGCAGCTGCTTCATCCCCGTGGCCCGTTGCTCGCGTTTGCTGGCGGTGTCCCCGGAAGAAATATATTTG
CATGTCTTTAGTTCTATGATGACACAAACCCCGCCCAGCGTCTTGTCATTGGCGAATTCGAACACGCAGA
TGCAGTCGGGGCGGCGCGGTCCCAGGTCCACTTCGCATATTAAGGTGACGCGTGTGGCCTCGAACACCGA
GCGACCCTGCAGCGACCCGCTTAAAAGCTTGGCATTCCGGTACTGTTGGTAAAGCCACCATGGCCGATGC
TAAGAACATTAAGAAGGGCCCTGCTCCCTTCTACCCTCTGGAGGATGGCACCGCTGGCGAGCAGCTGCAC
AAGGCCATGAAGAGGTATGCCCTGGTGCCTGGCACCATTGCCTTCACCGATGCCCACATTGAGGTGGACA
TCACCTATGCCGAGTACTTCGAGATGTCTGTGCGCCTGGCCGAGGCCATGAAGAGGTACGGCCTGAACAC
CAACCACCGCATCGTGGTGTGCTCTGAGAACTCTCTGCAGTTCTTCATGCCAGTGCTGGGCGCCCTGTTC
ATCGGAGTGGCCGTGGCCCCTGCTAACGACATTTACAACGAGCGCGAGCTGCTGAACAGCATGGGCATTT
CTCAGCCTACCGTGGTGTTCGTGTCTAAGAAGGGCCTGCAGAAGATCCTGAACGTGCAGAAGAAGCTGCC
TATCATCCAGAAGATCATCATCATGGACTCTAAGACCGACTACCAGGGCTTCCAGAGCATGTACACATTC
GTGACATCTCATCTGCCTCCTGGCTTCAACGAGTACGACTTCGTGCCAGAGTCTTTCGACAGGGACAAAA
CCATTGCCCTGATCATGAACAGCTCTGGGTCTACCGGCCTGCCTAAGGGCGTGGCCCTGCCTCATCGCAC
CGCCTGTGTGCGCTTCTCTCACGCCCGCGACCCTATTTTCGGCAACCAGATCATCCCCGACACCGCTATT
CTGAGCGTGGTGCCATTCCACCACGGCTTCGGCATGTTCACCACCCTGGGCTACCTGATTTGCGGCTTTC
GGGTGGTGCTGATGTACCGCTTCGAGGAGGAGCTGTTCCTGCGCAGCCTGCAAGACTACAAAATTCAGTC
TGCCCTGCTGGTGCCAACCCTGTTCAGCTTCTTCGCTAAGAGCACCCTGATCGACAAGTACGACCTGTCT
AACCTGCACGAGATTGCCTCTGGCGGCGCCCCACTGTCTAAGGAGGTGGGCGAAGCCGTGGCCAAGCGCT
TTCATCTGCCAGGCATCCGCCAGGGCTACGGCCTGACCGAGACAACCAGCGCCATTCTGATTACCCCAGA
GGGCGACGACAAGCCTGGCGCCGTGGGCAAGGTGGTGCCATTCTTCGAGGCCAAGGTGGTGGACCTGGAC
ACCGGCAAGACCCTGGGAGTGAACCAGCGCGGCGAGCTGTGTGTGCGCGGCCCTATGATTATGTCCGGCT
ACGTGAATAACCCTGAGGCCACAAACGCCCTGATCGACAAGGACGGCTGGCTGCACTCTGGCGACATTGC
CTACTGGGACGAGGACGAGCACTTCTTCATCGTGGACCGCCTGAAGTCTCTGATCAAGTACAAGGGCTAC
CAGGTGGCCCCAGCCGAGCTGGAGTCTATCCTGCTGCAGCACCCTAACATTTTCGACGCCGGAGTGGCCG
GCCTGCCCGACGACGATGCCGGCGAGCTGCCTGCCGCCGTCGTCGTGCTGGAACACGGCAAGACCATGAC
CGAGAAGGAGATCGTGGACTATGTGGCCAGCCAGGTGACAACCGCCAAGAAGCTGCGCGGCGGAGTGGTG
TTCGTGGACGAGGTGCCCAAGGGCCTGACCGGCAAGCTGGACGCCCGCAAGATCCGCGAGATCCTGATCA
AGGCTAAGAAAGGCGGCAAGATCGCCGTGTAATAATTCTAGAGTCGGGGCGGCCGGCCGCTTCGAGCAGA
CATGATAAGATACATTGATGAGTTTGGACAAACCACAACTAGAATGCAGTGAAAAAAATGCTTTATTTGT
GAAATTTGTGATGCTATTGCTTTATTTGTAACCATTATAAGCTGCAATAAACAAGTTAACAACAACAATT
GCATTCATTTTATGTTTCAGGTTCAGGGGGAGGTGTGGGAGGTTTTTTAAAGCAAGTAAAACCTCTACAA
ATGTGGTAAAATCGATAAGGATCCAGGTGGCACTTTTCGGGGAAATGTGCGCGGAACCCCTATTTGTTTA
TTTTTCTAAATACATTCAAATATGTATCCGCTCATGAGACAATAACCCTGATAAATGCTTCAATAATATT
GAAAAAGGAAGAGTATGAGTATTCAACATTTCCGTGTCGCCCTTATTCCCTTTTTTGCGGCATTTTGCCT
TCCTGTTTTTGCTCACCCAGAAACGCTGGTGAAAGTAAAAGATGCTGAAGATCAGTTGGGTGCACGAGTG
GGTTACATCGAACTGGATCTCAACAGCGGTAAGATCCTTGAGAGTTTTCGCCCCGAAGAACGTTTTCCAA
TGATGAGCACTTTTAAAGTTCTGCTATGTGGCGCGGTATTATCCCGTATTGACGCCGGGCAAGAGCAACT
CGGTCGCCGCATACACTATTCTCAGAATGACTTGGTTGAGTACTCACCAGTCACAGAAAAGCATCTTACG
GATGGCATGACAGTAAGAGAATTATGCAGTGCTGCCATAACCATGAGTGATAACACTGCGGCCAACTTAC
TTCTGACAACGATCGGAGGACCGAAGGAGCTAACCGCTTTTTTGCACAACATGGGGGATCATGTAACTCG
CCTTGATCGTTGGGAACCGGAGCTGAATGAAGCCATACCAAACGACGAGCGTGACACCACGATGCCTGTA
GCAATGGCAACAACGTTGCGCAAACTATTAACTGGCGAACTACTTACTCTAGCTTCCCGGCAACAATTAA
TAGACTGGATGGAGGCGGATAAAGTTGCAGGACCACTTCTGCGCTCGGCCCTTCCGGCTGGCTGGTTTAT
TGCTGATAAATCTGGAGCCGGTGAGCGTGGGTCTCGCGGTATCATTGCAGCACTGGGGCCAGATGGTAAG
CCCTCCCGTATCGTAGTTATCTACACGACGGGGAGTCAGGCAACTATGGATGAACGAAATAGACAGATCG
CTGAGATAGGTGCCTCACTGATTAAGCATTGGTAACTGTCAGACCAAGTTTACTCATATATACTTTAGAT
TGATTTAAAACTTCATTTTTAATTTAAAAGGATCTAGGTGAAGATCCTTTTTGATAATCTCATGACCAAA
ATCCCTTAACGTGAGTTTTCGTTCCACTGAGCGTCAGACCCCGTAGAAAAGATCAAAGGATCTTCTTGAG
ATCCTTTTTTTCTGCGCGTAATCTGCTGCTTGCAAACAAAAAAACCACCGCTACCAGCGGTGGTTTGTTT
GCCGGATCAAGAGCTACCAACTCTTTTTCCGAAGGTAACTGGCTTCAGCAGAGCGCAGATACCAAATACT
GTTCTTCTAGTGTAGCCGTAGTTAGGCCACCACTTCAAGAACTCTGTAGCACCGCCTACATACCTCGCTC
TGCTAATCCTGTTACCAGTGGCTGCTGCCAGTGGCGATAAGTCGTGTCTTACCGGGTTGGACTCAAGACG
ATAGTTACCGGATAAGGCGCAGCGGTCGGGCTGAACGGGGGGTTCGTGCACACAGCCCAGCTTGGAGCGA
ACGACCTACACCGAACTGAGATACCTACAGCGTGAGCTATGAGAAAGCGCCACGCTTCCCGAAGGGAGAA
AGGCGGACAGGTATCCGGTAAGCGGCAGGGTCGGAACAGGAGAGCGCACGAGGGAGCTTCCAGGGGGAAA
CGCCTGGTATCTTTATAGTCCTGTCGGGTTTCGCCACCTCTGACTTGAGCGTCGATTTTTGTGATGCTCG
TCAGGGGGGCGGAGCCTATGGAAAAACGCCAGCAACGCGGCCTTTTTACGGTTCCTGGCCTTTTGCTGGC
CTTTTGCTCACATGGCTCGACAGATCTGCGCAGCACCATGGCCTGAAATAACCTCTGAAAGAGGAACTTG
GTTAGGTACCTTCTGAGGCGGAAAGAACCAGCTGTGGAATGTGTGTCAGTTAG
Features (pLannotate 1.2.2; 12 found; start..end, strand, type, name):
    387..519     +  intron         chimeric intron: chimera between introns from human β-globin and immunoglobulin heavy chain genes
    564..582     +  promoter       T7 promoter: promoter for bacteriophage T7 RNA polymerase
    592..1527    +  CDS            hRluc: Renilla luciferase human codon-optimized
   4116..4164    +  polyA_signal   poly(A) signal: synthetic polyadenylation signal
   4173..4924    +  promoter       HSV TK promoter: herpes simplex virus thymidine kinase promoter
   4960..6612    +  CDS            luciferase: firefly luciferase; luc+; enhanced luc+ version of the luciferase gene AAS38485.1 42718124.0
   6656..6777    -  polyA_signal   SV40 poly(A) signal: SV40 polyadenylation signal
   6800..6868    -  CDS            large T antigen (fragment): large T antigen from SV40 (simian virus 40)
   6910..7014    +  promoter       AmpR promoter: bla
   7015..7875    +  CDS            AmpR: β-lactamase; bla; confers resistance to ampicillin, carbenicillin, and related antibiotics
   8046..8634    +  rep_origin     ori: high-copy-number ColE1/pMB1/pBR322/pUC origin of replication
   8763..317     +  promoter       SV40 promoter (across the origin): SV40 enhancer and early promoter
