[The description below was written by a language model from this plasmid's Addgene catalogue record and pLannotate feature annotations shown in this document.]
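Description:
psiCHECK2 3'UTR KGA is a dual-luciferase mammalian reporter plasmid built on the Promega psiCHECK2 backbone, designed to measure how the 3' untranslated region of the KGA isoform of human glutaminase (GLS) influences transcript stability. It is propagated in E. coli as a high-copy plasmid through a ColE1/pUC-type origin and selected with ampicillin via the β-lactamase gene. The total size is 8,803 bp, of which about 2.5 kb is the human GLS insert.

The primary reporter unit is driven by the SV40 enhancer/early promoter, followed by a chimeric β-globin/immunoglobulin intron that promotes efficient processing of the transcript, a T7 promoter that would permit in vitro transcription, and a human codon-optimized Renilla luciferase (hRluc) coding sequence. The unannotated stretch between the end of hRluc and the synthetic poly(A) signal corresponds in position and length to the cloned GLS 3'UTR, inserted by restriction cloning between a destroyed SacI site and a retained NotI site. The UTR therefore becomes part of the Renilla mRNA, so that regulatory elements within it alter Renilla output. A second, independent cassette on the same plasmid expresses firefly luciferase (luc+) from the HSV thymidine kinase promoter with an SV40 poly(A) signal, providing an internal control. Renilla signal can thus be normalized to firefly signal to correct for transfection efficiency and cell number.

One inconsistency in the record should be noted: the plasmid name and stated purpose refer to the KGA isoform 3'UTR, whereas the insert's alternative name field reads "Isoform GAC 3'UTR". The feature table does not annotate the insert, so it cannot resolve this.
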