Addgene plasmid #110402: psiCHECK2 3'UTR KGA
Purpose: Luminescence-based glutaminase KGA isoform 3'UTR-mediated RNA stability reporter
Depositing lab: Sandra Martha Gomes Dias. Depositing organization: Centro Nacional de Pesquisa em Energia e Materiais (CNPEM).
Backbone
  Vector backbone: psiCHECK2
  Backbone manufacturer: Promega
  Backbone size w/o insert (bp): 6278
  Total vector size (bp): 8803
  Vector type: Mammalian Expression, Luciferase
Growth in bacteria
  Bacterial resistance: Ampicillin, 100 μg/mL
  Growth temperature: 37°C
  Growth strain: DH5alpha
  Copy number: High Copy
Gene/Insert
  Gene/Insert name: GLS glutaminase (alt name: Isoform GAC 3'UTR)
  Species: H. sapiens (human)
  Insert size (bp): 2549
  Entrez Gene: GLS (a.k.a. AAD20, CASGID, DEE71, EIEE71, GAC, GAM, GDPAG, GLS1, KGA)
  Promoter: SV40
  Cloning method: Restriction Enzyme; 5′ cloning site SacI (destroyed during cloning); 3′ cloning site NotI (not destroyed)
  Sequencing primers: 5′ GCCTCCACTTCAGCCAGGAGG
Terms and licenses: Academic/Nonprofit Terms; Industry Terms: Not Available to Industry
How to cite: psiCHECK2 3'UTR KGA was a gift from Sandra Martha Gomes Dias (Addgene plasmid # 110402 ; http://n2t.net/addgene:110402 ; RRID:Addgene_110402)
